>Addgene plasmid #81489 | pDONR223_KIF2B_WT | addgene full sequence | sequence record 168591 | Addgene NGS result
CTTTCCTGCGTTATCCCCTGATTCTGTGGATAACCGTATTACCGCCTTTGAGTGAGCTGATACCGCTCGC
CGCAGCCGAACGACCGAGCGCAGCGAGTCAGTGAGCGAGGAAGCGGAAGAGCGCCCAATACGCAAACCGC
CTCTCCCCGCGCGTTGGCCGATTCATTAATGCAGCTGGCACGACAGGTTTCCCGACTGGAAAGCGGGCAG
TGAGCGCAACGCAATTAATACGCGTACCGCTAGCCAGGAAGAGTTTGTAGAAACGCAAAAAGGCCATCCG
TCAGGATGGCCTTCTGCTTAGTTTGATGCCTGGCAGTTTATGGCGGGCGTCCTGCCCGCCACCCTCCGGG
CCGTTGCTTCACAACGTTCAAATCCGCTCCCGGCGGATTTGTCCTACTCAGGAGAGCGTTCACCGACAAA
CAACAGATAAAACGAAAGGCCCAGTCTTCCGACTGAGCCTTTCGTTTTATTTGATGCCTGGCAGTTCCCT
ACTCTCGCGTTAACGCTAGCATGGATGTTTTCCCAGTCACGACGTTGTAAAACGACGGCCAGTCTTAAGC
TCGGGCCCCAAATAATGATTTTATTTTGACTGATAGTGACCTGTTCGTTGCAACAAATTGATGAGCAATG
CTTTTTTATAATGCCAACTTTGTACAAAAAAGTTGGCACCATGGCCAGCCAGTTCTGCCTCCCTGAATCC
CCATGTCTCTCGCCCCTGAAACCCTTGAAGCCACATTTCGGAGACATCCAAGAGGGCATCTACGTGGCGA
TCCAGCGCAGTGACAAGCGGATCCACCTCGCTGTGGTCACGGAGATCAACAGAGAAAACTATTGGGTCAC
GGTAGAGTGGGTGGAGAAAGCAGTCAAAAAAGGCAAGAAGATTGACCTGGAGACCATACTCCTGCTGAAT
CCAGCTCTGGACTCTGCTGAACACCCCATGCCGCCCCCGCCCTTATCCCCCTTGGCTCTGGCGCCCTCTT
CGGCCATCAGGGACCAGCGTACCGCCATGAAATGGGTTGCGATGATCCCCCAGAAAAACCAAACAGCCTC
AGGGGACAGCCTGGATGTGAGGGTCCCCAGCAAACCTTGTCTGATGAAGCAGAAAAAGTCTCCCTGCCTC
TGGGAAATCCAGAAACTGCAGGAGCAGCGGGAAAAGCGCAGGCGGCTGCAGCAGGAGATCCGAGCTAGAC
GCGCCCTCGATGTCAATACCAGAAACCCCAACTACGAAATCATGCACATGATCGAAGAGTATCGCAGGCA
CCTGGACAGCAGCAAGATCTCAGTCCTGGAGCCCCCGCAAGAACATCGCATCTGCGTCTGCGTGAGGAAG
CGGCCTCTCAACCAGCGAGAGACAACCTTGAAGGACCTGGATATCATCACCGTCCCCTCGGACAATGTGG
TTATGGTGCATGAGTCCAAGCAAAAGGTGGACCTCACTCGCTACCTGCAGAACCAGACCTTCTGCTTCGA
CCATGCCTTCGATGACAAAGCCTCCAACGAGTTGGTGTACCAGTTCACCGCCCAGCCACTGGTGGAGTCC
ATCTTCCGCAAGGGCATGGCCACCTGCTTTGCCTATGGGCAGACGGGAAGTGGGAAGACGTACACCATGG
GTGGAGACTTTTCAGGAACGGCCCAAGATTGTTCTAAGGGCATTTATGCTTTGGTGGCACAGGATGTCTT
TCTCCTGCTCAGAAACTCCACATATGAGAAGCTGGACCTCAAAGTCTATGGGACATTTTTTGAGATTTAT
GGGGGCAAGGTGTATGATTTGTTGAACTGGAAGAAGAAGCTGCAAGTCCTTGAGGATGGCAATCAGCAAA
TCCAAGTGGTCGGGCTGCAGGAGAAAGAGGTGTGTTGTGTGGAGGAAGTGCTGAACCTGGTGGAAATAGG
GAATAGCTGTCGGACTTCCAGGCAAACATCTGTCAACGCTCACTCATCCAGGAGCCATGCAGTGTTCCAG
ATCATCCTGAAGTCAGGAGGGATAATGCATGGCAAGTTTTCCCTCGTTGATTTAGCTGGGAATGAAAGAG
GAGCAGATACAACCAAGGCCAGCCGGAAAAGGCAGCTGGAAGGGGCAGAGATTAACAAGAGTCTTCTAGC
CCTCAAAGAATGTATTCTGGCTTTGGGTCAGAACAAGCCTCACACCCCATTCAGAGCCAGCAAACTCACA
CTGGTGCTCCGGGACTCCTTTATAGGCCAGAACTCCTCCACTTGCATGATTGCTACCATCTCTCCGGGGA
TGACCTCTTGTGAAAACACTCTCAACACTTTAAGATATGCAAACAGAGTAAAAAAATTAAATGTAGATGT
AAGGCCCTACCATCGTGGCCACTATCCGATTGGACATGAGGCACCAAGGATGTTAAAAAGTCACATCGGA
AATTCAGAAATGTCCCTTCAGAGGGATGAATTTATTAAAATACCTTATGTACAGAGTGAGGAGCAGAAAG
AGATTGAAGAGGTTGAAACATTACCCACTCTGTTAGGGAAGGATACCACAATTTCAGGGAAGGGATCTAG
CCAATGGTTGGAAAACATCCAGGAGAGAGCTGGTGGAGTACACCATGATATTGATTTTTGCATTGCCCGG
TCTTTGTCCATTTTGGAGCAGAAAATTGATGCTCTGACCGAGATCCAAAAGAAACTGAAATTATTACTAG
CTGACCTCCACGTGAAGAGCAAGGTAGAGTGCCCAACTTTCTTGTACAAAGTTGGCATTATAAGAAAGCA
TTGCTTATCAATTTGTTGCAACGAACAGGTCACTATCAGTCAAAATAAAATCATTATTTGCCATCCAGCT
GATATCCCCTATAGTGAGTCGTATTACATGGTCATAGCTGTTTCCTGGCAGCTCTGGCCCGTGTCTCAAA
ATCTCTGATGTTACATTGCACAAGATAAAAATATATCATCATGCCTCCTCTAGACCAGCCAGGACAGAAA
TGCCTCGACTTCGCTGCTACCCAAGGTTGCCGGGTGACGCACACCGTGGAAACGGATGAAGGCACGAACC
CAGTGGACATAAGCCTGTTCGGTTCGTAAGCTGTAATGCAAGTAGCGTATGCGCTCACGCAACTGGTCCA
GAACCTTGACCGAACGCAGCGGTGGTAACGGCGCAGTGGCGGTTTTCATGGCTTGTTATGACTGTTTTTT
TGGGGTACAGTCTATGCCTCGGGCATCCAAGCAGCAAGCGCGTTACGCCGTGGGTCGATGTTTGATGTTA
TGGAGCAGCAACGATGTTACGCAGCAGGGCAGTCGCCCTAAAACAAAGTTAAACATTATGAGGGAAGCGG
TGATCGCCGAAGTATCGACTCAACTATCAGAGGTAGTTGGCGTCATCGAGCGCCATCTCGAACCGACGTT
GCTGGCCGTACATTTGTACGGCTCCGCAGTGGATGGCGGCCTGAAGCCACACAGTGATATTGATTTGCTG
GTTACGGTGACCGTAAGGCTTGATGAAACAACGCGGCGAGCTTTGATCAACGACCTTTTGGAAACTTCGG
CTTCCCCTGGAGAGAGCGAGATTCTCCGCGCTGTAGAAGTCACCATTGTTGTGCACGACGACATCATTCC
GTGGCGTTATCCAGCTAAGCGCGAACTGCAATTTGGAGAATGGCAGCGCAATGACATTCTTGCAGGTATC
TTCGAGCCAGCCACGATCGACATTGATCTGGCTATCTTGCTGACAAAAGCAAGAGAACATAGCGTTGCCT
TGGTAGGTCCAGCGGCGGAGGAACTCTTTGATCCGGTTCCTGAACAGGATCTATTTGAGGCGCTAAATGA
AACCTTAACGCTATGGAACTCGCCGCCCGACTGGGCTGGCGATGAGCGAAATGTAGTGCTTACGTTGTCC
CGCATTTGGTACAGCGCAGTAACCGGCAAAATCGCGCCGAAGGATGTCGCTGCCGACTGGGCAATGGAGC
GCCTGCCGGCCCAGTATCAGCCCGTCATACTTGAAGCTAGACAGGCTTATCTTGGACAAGAAGAAGATCG
CTTGGCCTCGCGCGCAGATCAGTTGGAAGAATTTGTCCACTACGTGAAAGGCGAGATCACCAAGGTAGTC
GGCAAATAACCCTCGAGCCACCCATGACCAAAATCCCTTAACGTGAGTTACGCGTCGTTCCACTGAGCGT
CAGACCCCGTAGAAAAGATCAAAGGATCTTCTTGAGATCCTTTTTTTCTGCGCGTAATCTGCTGCTTGCA
AACAAAAAAACCACCGCTACCAGCGGTGGTTTGTTTGCCGGATCAAGAGCTACCAACTCTTTTTCCGAAG
GTAACTGGCTTCAGCAGAGCGCAGATACCAAATACTGTTCTTCTAGTGTAGCCGTAGTTAGGCCACCACT
TCAAGAACTCTGTAGCACCGCCTACATACCTCGCTCTGCTAATCCTGTTACCAGTGGCTGCTGCCAGTGG
CGATAAGTCGTGTCTTACCGGGTTGGACTCAAGACGATAGTTACCGGATAAGGCGCAGCGGTCGGGCTGA
ACGGGGGGTTCGTGCACACAGCCCAGCTTGGAGCGAACGACCTACACCGAACTGAGATACCTACAGCGTG
AGCTATGAGAAAGCGCCACGCTTCCCGAAGGGAGAAAGGCGGACAGGTATCCGGTAAGCGGCAGGGTCGG
AACAGGAGAGCGCACGAGGGAGCTTCCAGGGGGAAACGCCTGGTATCTTTATAGTCCTGTCGGGTTTCGC
CACCTCTGACTTGAGCGTCGATTTTTGTGATGCTCGTCAGGGGGGCGGAGCCTATGGAAAAACGCCAGCA
ACGCGGCCTTTTTACGGTTCCTGGCCTTTTGCTGGCCTTTTGCTCACATGTT
Features (pLannotate 1.2.2; 12 found; start..end, strand, type, name):
    121..213     +  CDS            lacI (fragment): lac repressor; lacI; The lac repressor binds to the lac operator to inhibit transcription in E. coli. This inhibition can be relieved by adding lactose or isopropyl-β-D-thiogalactopyranoside (IPTG).
    268..295     -  terminator     rrnB T2 terminator: transcription terminator T2 from the E. coli rrnB gene
    427..470     +  terminator     rrnB T1 terminator: Escherichia coli rrnB; transcription terminator T1 from the E. coli rrnB gene
    517..553     -  CDS            lacZα (fragment): LacZα fragment of β-galactosidase; lacZ fragment
    570..665     +  protein_bind   attL3: mutant version of attL; recombination site for the Gateway® LR reaction LR Clonase™
    671..2689    +  CDS            KIF2B: KIF2B_HUMAN - Experimental evidence at protein level: Swiss-Prot protein existence level 1. Plus end-directed microtubule-dependent motor required for spindle assembly and chromosome movement. Has microtubule depolymerization activity (PubMed:17538014). Plays a role in chromosome congression (PubMed:23891108). From Homo sapiens (Human).
   2692..2790    -  protein_bind   attL2: mutant version of attL; recombination site for the Gateway® LR reaction LR Clonase™
   2808..2826    -  promoter       T7 promoter: promoter for bacteriophage T7 RNA polymerase
   3016..3039    +  promoter       Pc promoter (fragment): intI1 (promoter lies within the coding sequence); class 1 integron promoter
   3215..3271    +  CDS            GmR (fragment): gentamycin acetyltransferase; aacC1; confers resistance to gentamycin
   3278..4069    +  CDS            SmR: aminoglycoside adenylyltransferase (Murphy, 1985); aadA; confers resistance to spectinomycin and streptomycin
   4162..4750    +  rep_origin     ori: high-copy-number ColE1/pMB1/pBR322/pUC origin of replication
