[The description below was written by a language model from this plasmid's Addgene catalogue record and pLannotate feature annotations shown in this document.]
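Description:
pDONR223_KIF2B_WT is a Gateway entry clone built on the Invitrogen pDONR223 backbone. It carries the human KIF2B open reading frame and belongs to the Target Accelerator Plasmid Collection. It is propagated in E. coli from a high-copy ColE1/pUC-type origin and selected with spectinomycin through the aadA (SmR) aminoglycoside adenylyltransferase gene. Short fragments annotated upstream of that gene (a class 1 integron Pc promoter piece and a gentamicin acetyltransferase remnant) appear to be vestiges of the resistance cassette's origin. The sequenced plasmid is about 4.8 kb.

The KIF2B coding sequence, roughly 2 kb, encodes a kinesin-family microtubule-depolymerizing motor involved in spindle assembly and chromosome congression. It sits between two attL recombination sites, which the automated annotation labels attL3 and attL2. These sites allow LR Clonase-mediated transfer of the ORF into any compatible destination vector. The entry clone has no promoter driving the insert, so expression depends entirely on the destination vector. The rrnB T1 and T2 terminators upstream of the cassette insulate it from read-through transcription, and a T7 promoter lies just outside the downstream att site, pointing back toward the insert. The depositor notes an "open" configuration, meaning no stop codon directly follows the ORF, so it can be fused to C-terminal tags supplied by a destination vector.

Although the name designates this clone as wild type, the record lists three amino-acid differences relative to the reference transcript (T113M, P417S and R437G). The record does not explain their origin. Within the collection, which was assembled for systematic functional testing of rare cancer-associated variants, this clone most plausibly serves as the reference allele for comparison with mutant versions.
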