Addgene plasmid #81489: pDONR223_KIF2B_WT
Purpose: Gateway Donor vector containing KIF2B , part of the Target Accelerator Plasmid Collection.
Depositing lab: Jesse Boehm & William Hahn & David Root. Depositing organization: Broad Institute. Publication: Systematic Functional Interrogation of Rare Cancer Variants Identifies Oncogenic Alleles. Kim E, Ilic N, Shrestha Y, Zou L, Kamburov A, Zhu C, Yang X, Lubonja R, Tran N, Nguyen C, Lawrence MS, Piccioni F, Bagul M, Doench JG, Chouinard CR, Wu X, Hogstrom L, Natoli T, Tamayo P, Horn H, Corsello SM, Lage K, Root DE, Subramanian A, Golub TR, Getz G, Boehm JS, Hahn WC. Cancer Discov. 2016 Jul;6(7):714-26. doi: 10.1158/2159-8290.CD-16-0160. Epub 2016 May 4. PubMed 27147599.
Backbone
  Vector backbone: pDONR223
  Backbone manufacturer: Invitrogen
  Backbone size w/o insert (bp): 2790
  Vector type: Gateway Entry vector
Growth in bacteria
  Bacterial resistance: Spectinomycin, 50 μg/mL
  Growth temperature: 37°C
  Growth strain: DH5alpha
  Copy number: High Copy
Gene/Insert
  Gene/Insert name: KIF2B (alt name: NM_032559.4)
  Species: H. sapiens (human)
  Mutation: T113M; P417S; R437G
  Entrez Gene: KIF2B
  Promoter: None
  Cloning method: Gateway Cloning
  Sequencing primers: 5′ M13pUC-fwd; 3′ M13-Rev
Terms and licenses: Academic/Nonprofit Terms; Industry Terms: Not Available to Industry
Depositor comments: Open state: NO stop codon immediately follows insert
How to cite: pDONR223_KIF2B_WT was a gift from Jesse Boehm & William Hahn & David Root (Addgene plasmid # 81489 ; http://n2t.net/addgene:81489 ; RRID:Addgene_81489)
