>Addgene plasmid #81489 | pDONR223_KIF2B_WT | depositor partial sequence | sequence record 154808 | Insert sequence
ATGGCCAGCCAGTTCTGCCTCCCTGAATCCCCATGTCTCTCGCCCCTGAAACCCTTGAAGCCACATTTCG
GAGACATCCAAGAGGGCATCTACGTGGCGATCCAGCGCAGTGACAAGCGGATCCACCTCGCTGTGGTCAC
GGAGATCAACAGAGAAAACTATTGGGTCACGGTAGAGTGGGTGGAGAAAGCAGTCAAAAAAGGCAAGAAG
ATTGACCTGGAGACCATACTCCTGCTGAATCCAGCTCTGGACTCTGCTGAACACCCCATGCCGCCCCCGC
CCTTATCCCCCTTGGCTCTGGCGCCCTCTTCGGCCATCAGGGACCAGCGTACCGCCATGAAATGGGTTGC
GATGATCCCCCAGAAAAACCAAACAGCCTCAGGGGACAGCCTGGATGTGAGGGTCCCCAGCAAACCTTGT
CTGATGAAGCAGAAAAAGTCTCCCTGCCTCTGGGAAATCCAGAAACTGCAGGAGCAGCGGGAAAAGCGCA
GGCGGCTGCAGCAGGAGATCCGAGCTAGACGCGCCCTCGATGTCAATACCAGAAACCCCAACTACGAAAT
CATGCACATGATCGAAGAGTATCGCAGGCACCTGGACAGCAGCAAGATCTCAGTCCTGGAGCCCCCGCAA
GAACATCGCATCTGCGTCTGCGTGAGGAAGCGGCCTCTCAACCAGCGAGAGACAACCTTGAAGGACCTGG
ATATCATCACCGTCCCCTCGGACAATGTGGTTATGGTGCATGAGTCCAAGCAAAAGGTGGACCTCACTCG
CTACCTGCAGAACCAGACCTTCTGCTTCGACCATGCCTTCGATGACAAAGCCTCCAACGAGTTGGTGTAC
CAGTTCACCGCCCAGCCACTGGTGGAGTCCATCTTCCGCAAGGGCATGGCCACCTGCTTTGCCTATGGGC
AGACGGGAAGTGGGAAGACGTACACCATGGGTGGAGACTTTTCAGGAACGGCCCAAGATTGTTCTAAGGG
CATTTATGCTTTGGTGGCACAGGATGTCTTTCTCCTGCTCAGAAACTCCACATATGAGAAGCTGGACCTC
AAAGTCTATGGGACATTTTTTGAGATTTATGGGGGCAAGGTGTATGATTTGTTGAACTGGAAGAAGAAGC
TGCAAGTCCTTGAGGATGGCAATCAGCAAATCCAAGTGGTCGGGCTGCAGGAGAAAGAGGTGTGTTGTGT
GGAGGAAGTGCTGAACCTGGTGGAAATAGGGAATAGCTGTCGGACTTCCAGGCAAACATCTGTCAACGCT
CACTCATCCAGGAGCCATGCAGTGTTCCAGATCATCCTGAAGTCAGGAGGGATAATGCATGGCAAGTTTT
CCCTCGTTGATTTAGCTGGGAATGAAAGAGGAGCAGATACAACCAAGGCCAGCCGGAAAAGGCAGCTGGA
AGGGGCAGAGATTAACAAGAGTCTTCTAGCCCTCAAAGAATGTATTCTGGCTTTGGGTCAGAACAAGCCT
CACACCCCATTCAGAGCCAGCAAACTCACACTGGTGCTCCGGGACTCCTTTATAGGCCAGAACTCCTCCA
CTTGCATGATTGCTACCATCTCTCCGGGGATGACCTCTTGTGAAAACACTCTCAACACTTTAAGATATGC
AAACAGAGTAAAAAAATTAAATGTAGATGTAAGGCCCTACCATCGTGGCCACTATCCGATTGGACATGAG
GCACCAAGGATGTTAAAAAGTCACATCGGAAATTCAGAAATGTCCCTTCAGAGGGATGAATTTATTAAAA
TACCTTATGTACAGAGTGAGGAGCAGAAAGAGATTGAAGAGGTTGAAACATTACCCACTCTGTTAGGGAA
GGATACCACAATTTCAGGGAAGGGATCTAGCCAATGGTTGGAAAACATCCAGGAGAGAGCTGGTGGAGTA
CACCATGATATTGATTTTTGCATTGCCCGGTCTTTGTCCATTTTGGAGCAGAAAATTGATGCTCTGACCG
AGATCCAAAAGAAACTGAAATTATTACTAGCTGACCTCCACGTGAAGAGCAAGGTAGAG
