>Addgene plasmid #81489 | pDONR223_KIF2B_WT | addgene partial sequence | sequence record 156496 | M13-F20 5'-TGTAAAACGACGGCCAGT-3'
TTTCGTTGCAACAAATTGATGAGCAATGCTTTTTTATAATGCCAACTTTGTACAAAAAAGTTGGCACCAT
GGCCAGCCAGTTCTGCCTCCCTGAATCCCCATGTCTCTCGCCCCTGAAACCCTTGAAGCCACATTTCGGA
GACATCCAAGAGGGCATCTACGTGGCGATCCAGCGCAGTGACAAGCGGATCCACCTCGCTGTGGTCACGG
AGATCAACAGAGAAAACTATTGGGTCACGGTAGAGTGGGTGGAGAAAGCAGTCAAAAAAGGCAAGAAGAT
TGACCTGGAGACCATACTCCTGCTGAATCCAGCTCTGGACTCTGCTGAACACCCCATGCCGCCCCCGCCC
TTATCCCCCTTGGCTCTGGCGCCCTCTTCGGCCATCAGGGACCAGCGTACCGCCATGAAATGGGTTGCGA
TGATCCCCCAGAAAAACCAAACAGCCTCAGGGGACAGCCTGGATGTGAGGGTCCCCAGCAAACCTTGTCT
GATGAAGCAGAAAAAGTCTCCCTGCCTCTGGGAAATCCAGAAACTGCAGGAGCAGCGGGAAAAGCGCAGG
CGGCTGCAGCAGGAGATCCGAGCTAGACGCGCCCTCGATGTCAATACCAGAAACCCCAACTACGAAATCA
TGCACATGATCGAAGAGTATCGCAGGCACCTGGACAGCAGCAAGATCTCAGTCCTGGAGCCCCCGCAAGA
ACATCGCATCTGCGTCTGCGTGAGGAAGCGGCCTCTCAACCAGCGAGAGACAACCTTGAAGGACCTGGAT
ATCATCACCGTCCCCTCGGACAATGTGGTTATGGTGCATGAGTCCAAGCAAAAGGTGGACCTCACTCGCT
ACCTGCAGAACCAGACCTTCTGCTTCGACCATGCCTTCGATGACAAAGCCTCCAACGAGTTGGTGTACCA
GTTCACCGCCCAGCCACTGGTGGAGTCCATCTTCCGCAAGGGCATGGCC
